>Addgene plasmid #142222 | TFORF0975 | addgene full sequence | sequence record 397726 | Addgene NGS Result
TTAATGTAGTCTTATGCAATACTCTTGTAGTCTTGCAACATGGTAACGATGAGTTAGCAACATGCCTTAC
AAGGAGAGAAAAAGCACCGTGCATGCCGATTGGTGGAAGTAAGGTGGTACGATCGTGCCTTATTAGGAAG
GCAACAGACGGGTCTGACATGGATTGGACGAACCACTGAATTGCCGCATTGCAGAGATATTGTATTTAAG
TGCCTAGCTCGATACATAAACGGGTCTCTCTGGTTAGACCAGATCTGAGCCTGGGAGCTCTCTGGCTAAC
TAGGGAACCCACTGCTTAAGCCTCAATAAAGCTTGCCTTGAGTGCTTCAAGTAGTGTGTGCCCGTCTGTT
GTGTGACTCTGGTAACTAGAGATCCCTCAGACCCTTTTAGTCAGTGTGGAAAATCTCTAGCAGTGGCGCC
CGAACAGGGACTTGAAAGCGAAAGGGAAACCAGAGGAGCTCTCTCGACGCAGGACTCGGCTTGCTGAAGC
GCGCACGGCAAGAGGCGAGGGGCGGCGACTGGTGAGTACGCCAAAAATTTTGACTAGCGGAGGCTAGAAG
GAGAGAGATGGGTGCGAGAGCGTCAGTATTAAGCGGGGGAGAATTAGATCGCGATGGGAAAAAATTCGGT
TAAGGCCAGGGGGAAAGAAAAAATATAAATTAAAACATATAGTATGGGCAAGCAGGGAGCTAGAACGATT
CGCAGTTAATCCTGGCCTGTTAGAAACATCAGAAGGCTGTAGACAAATACTGGGACAGCTACAACCATCC
CTTCAGACAGGATCAGAAGAACTTAGATCATTATATAATACAGTAGCAACCCTCTATTGTGTGCATCAAA
GGATAGAGATAAAAGACACCAAGGAAGCTTTAGACAAGATAGAGGAAGAGCAAAACAAAAGTAAGACCAC
CGCACAGCAAGCGGCCGCTGATCTTCAGACCTGGAGGAGGAGATATGAGGGACAATTGGAGAAGTGAATT
ATATAAATATAAAGTAGTAAAAATTGAACCATTAGGAGTAGCACCCACCAAGGCAAAGAGAAGAGTGGTG
CAGAGAGAAAAAAGAGCAGTGGGAATAGGAGCTTTGTTCCTTGGGTTCTTGGGAGCAGCAGGAAGCACTA
TGGGCGCAGCGTCAATGACGCTGACGGTACAGGCCAGACAATTATTGTCTGGTATAGTGCAGCAGCAGAA
CAATTTGCTGAGGGCTATTGAGGCGCAACAGCATCTGTTGCAACTCACAGTCTGGGGCATCAAGCAGCTC
CAGGCAAGAATCCTGGCTGTGGAAAGATACCTAAAGGATCAACAGCTCCTGGGGATTTGGGGTTGCTCTG
GAAAACTCATTTGCACCACTGCTGTGCCTTGGAATGCTAGTTGGAGTAATAAATCTCTGGAACAGATTTG
GAATCACACGACCTGGATGGAGTGGGACAGAGAAATTAACAATTACACAAGCTTAATACACTCCTTAATT
GAAGAATCGCAAAACCAGCAAGAAAAGAATGAACAAGAATTATTGGAATTAGATAAATGGGCAAGTTTGT
GGAATTGGTTTAACATAACAAATTGGCTGTGGTATATAAAATTATTCATAATGATAGTAGGAGGCTTGGT
AGGTTTAAGAATAGTTTTTGCTGTACTTTCTATAGTGAATAGAGTTAGGCAGGGATATTCACCATTATCG
TTTCAGACCCACCTCCCAACCCCGAGGGGACCCATGCATTGCATCTCAATTAGTCAGCAACCAGGTGTGG
AAAGTCCCCAGGCTCCCCAGCAGGCAGAAGTATGCAAAGCATGCGTCTCAATTAGTCAGCAACCATAGTC
CCGCCCCTAACTCCGCCCATCCCGCCCCTAACTCCGCCCAGTTCCGCCCATTCTCCGCCCCATGGCTGAC
TAATTTTTTTTATTTATGCAGAGGCCGAGGCCGCCTCGGCCTCTGAGCTATTCCAGAAGTAGTGAGGAGG
CTTTTTTGGAGGCCTAGGCTTTTGCAAAAAGCTTTCTAGAGGTACCACCGGAGCTTACCATGACCGAGTA
CAAGCCCACGGTGCGCCTCGCCACCCGCGACGACGTCCCCAGGGCCGTACGCACCCTCGCCGCCGCGTTC
GCCGACTACCCCGCCACGCGCCACACCGTCGATCCGGACCGCCACATCGAGCGGGTCACCGAGCTGCAAG
AACTCTTCCTCACGCGCGTCGGGCTCGACATCGGCAAGGTGTGGGTCGCGGACGACGGCGCCGCCGTGGC
GGTCTGGACCACGCCGGAGAGCGTCGAAGCGGGGGCGGTGTTCGCCGAGATCGGCCCGCGCATGGCCGAG
TTGAGCGGTTCCCGGCTGGCCGCGCAGCAACAGATGGAAGGCCTCCTGGCGCCGCACCGGCCCAAGGAGC
CCGCGTGGTTCCTGGCCACCGTCGGCGTCTCGCCCGACCACCAGGGCAAGGGTCTGGGCAGCGCCGTCGT
GCTCCCCGGAGTGGAGGCGGCCGAGCGCGCCGGGGTGCCCGCCTTCCTGGAGACCTCCGCGCCCCGCAAC
CTCCCCTTCTACGAGCGGCTCGGCTTCACCGTCACCGCCGACGTCGAGGTGCCCGAAGGACCGCGCACCT
GGTGCATGACCCGCAAGCCCGGTGCCAGTTAACGAATTCTAGATCTTGAGACAAATGGCAGTATTCATCC
ACAATTTTAAAAGAAAAGGGGGGATTGGGGGGTACAGTGCAGGGGAAAGAATAGTAGACATAATAGCAAC
AGACATACAAACTAAAGAATTACAAAAACAAATTACAAAAATTCAAAATTTTCGGGTTTATTACAGGGAC
AGCAGAGATCCACTTTGGCGCCGGCTCGAGGCCTGCAGGTGCAAAGATGGATAAAGTTTTAAACAGAGAG
GAATCTTTGCAGCTAATGGACCTTCTAGGTCTTGAAAGGAGTGGGAATTGGCTCCGGTGCCCGTCAGTGG
GCAGAGCGCACATCGCCCACAGTCCCCGAGAAGTTGGGGGGAGGGGTCGGCAATTGAACCGGTGCCTAGA
GAAGGTGGCGCGGGGTAAACTGGGAAAGTGATGTCGTGTACTGGCTCCGCCTTTTTCCCGAGGGTGGGGG
AGAACCGTATATAAGTGCAGTAGTCGCCGTGAACGTTCTTTTTCGCAACGGGTTTGCCGCCAGAACACAG
GTAAGTGCCGTGTGTGGTTCCCGCGGGCCTGGCCTCTTTACGGGTTATGGCCCTTGCGTGCCTTGAATTA
CTTCCACCTGGCTGCAGTACGTGATTCTTGATCCCGAGCTTCGGGTTGGAAGTGGGTGGGAGAGTTCGAG
GCCTTGCGCTTAAGGAGCCCCTTCGCCTCGTGCTTGAGTTGAGGCCTGGCCTGGGCGCTGGGGCCGCCGC
GTGCGAATCTGGTGGCACCTTCGCGCCTGTCTCGCTGCTTTCGATAAGTCTCTAGCCATTTAAAATTTTT
GATGACCTGCTGCGACGCTTTTTTTCTGGCAAGATAGTCTTGTAAATGCGGGCCAAGATCTGCACACTGG
TATTTCGGTTTTTGGGGCCGCGGGCGGCGACGGGGCCCGTGCGTCCCAGCGCACATGTTCGGCGAGGCGG
GGCCTGCGAGCGCGGCCACCGAGAATCGGACGGGGGTAGTCTCAAGCTGGCCGGCCTGCTCTGGTGCCTG
GCCTCGCGCCGCCGTGTATCGCCCCGCCCTGGGCGGCAAGGCTGGCCCGGTCGGCACCAGTTGCGTGAGC
GGAAAGATGGCCGCTTCCCGGCCCTGCTGCAGGGAGCTCAAAATGGAGGACGCGGCGCTCGGGAGAGCGG
GCGGGTGAGTCACCCACACAAAGGAAAAGGGCCTTTCCGTCCTCAGCCGTCGCTTCATGTGACTCCACGG
AGTACCGGGCGCCGTCCAGGCACCTCGATTAGTTCTCGAGCTTTTGGAGTACGTCGTCTTTAGGTTGGGG
GGAGGGGTTTTATGCGATGGAGTTTCCCCACACTGAGTGGGTGGAGACTGAAGTTAGGCCAGCTTGGCAC
TTGATGTAATTCTCCTTGGAATTTGCCCTTTTTGAGTTTGGATCTTGGTTCATTCTCAAGCCTCAGACAG
TGGTTCAAAGTTTTTTTCTTCCATTTCAGGTGTCGTGAGGCTAGCACCGCCACCATGCCACGCTCCTTCC
TGGTGAAGAGCAAGAAGGCTCACACCTACCACCAGCCCCGTGTGCAGGAAGATGAACCGCTCTGGCCTCC
TGCCCTTACCCCGGTGCCCAGAGACCAGGCTCCAAGCAACAGCCCTGTCCTTAGCACTCTATTCCCAAAC
CAGTGCCTGGACTGGACCAACCTCAAACGAGAGCCGGAGCTGGAGCAGGACCAGAACTTGGCCAGGATGG
CCCCGGCACCAGAGGGCCCCATTGTGCTGTCCCGACCCCAGGATGGGGACTCTCCACTGTCCGACTCACC
CCCATTCTACAAGCCTAGCTTCTCCTGGGACACCTTGGCCACAACCTATGGCCACAGCTACCGGCAGGCC
CCCTCCACCATGCAGTCAGCCTTCCTGGAGCACTCCGTCAGCCTGTACGGCAGTCCTCTTGTGCCCAGCA
CTGAGCCCGCCTTGGACTTCAGCCTCCGCTACTCCCCAGGCATGGATGCGTACCACTGTGTGAAGTGCAA
CAAGGTCTTCTCCACCCCTCACGGGCTCGAAGTGCATGTGCGACGCTCCCATAGTGGGACCCGGCCCTTC
GCCTGTGACATCTGCGGCAAAACCTTCGGCCACGCTGTGAGCCTGGAGCAGCACACGCACGTCCACTCCC
AGGAGCGCAGCTTCGAGTGCCGCATGTGCGGCAAGGCCTTCAAGCGCTCGTCCACGCTGTCCACCCACCT
GCTCATCCACTCAGACACGCGGCCCTACCCCTGCCAGTTCTGCGGCAAGCGTTTCCACCAGAAGTCCGAC
ATGAAGAAGCACACCTACATCCACACAGGTGAGAAGCCGCACAAGTGCCAGGTGTGCGGAAAGGCCTTCA
GCCAGAGCTCCAACCTCATCACCCACAGCCGCAAGCACACAGGCTTCAAGCCCTTCAGCTGTGAGCTGTG
CACCAAAGGCTTCCAGCGCAAGGTGGACCTGCGGCGGCACCGCGAGAGCCAGCACAATCTCAAGTAGTAA
TGAACTAGTCCGTAACTTGAAAGTATTTCGATTTCTTGGCTTTATATATCTTGTGGAAAGGACGACACCC
GGGAGCTCGGATTCGTAGTACGCGTTAAGTCGACAATCAACCTCTGGATTACAAAATTTGTGAAAGATTG
ACTGGTATTCTTAACTATGTTGCTCCTTTTACGCTATGTGGATACGCTGCTTTAATGCCTTTGTATCATG
CTATTGCTTCCCGTATGGCTTTCATTTTCTCCTCCTTGTATAAATCCTGGTTGCTGTCTCTTTATGAGGA
GTTGTGGCCCGTTGTCAGGCAACGTGGCGTGGTGTGCACTGTGTTTGCTGACGCAACCCCCACTGGTTGG
GGCATTGCCACCACCTGTCAGCTCCTTTCCGGGACTTTCGCTTTCCCCCTCCCTATTGCCACGGCGGAAC
TCATCGCCGCCTGCCTTGCCCGCTGCTGGACAGGGGCTCGGCTGTTGGGCACTGACAATTCCGTGGTGTT
GTCGGGGAAATCATCGTCCTTTCCTTGGCTGCTCGCCTGTGTTGCCACCTGGATTCTGCGCGGGACGTCC
TTCTGCTACGTCCCTTCGGCCCTCAATCCAGCGGACCTTCCTTCCCGCGGCCTGCTGCCGGCTCTGCGGC
CTCTTCCGCGTCTTCGCCTTCGCCCTCAGACGAGTCGGATCTCCCTTTGGGCCGCCTCCCCGCGTCGACT
TTAAGACCAATGACTTACAAGGCAGCTGTAGATCTTAGCCACTTTTTAAAAGAAAAGGGGGGACTGGAAG
GGCTAATTCACTCCCAACGAAGACAAGATCTGCTTTTTGCTTGTACTGGGTCTCTCTGGTTAGACCAGAT
CTGAGCCTGGGAGCTCTCTGGCTAACTAGGGAACCCACTGCTTAAGCCTCAATAAAGCTTGCCTTGAGTG
CTTCAAGTAGTGTGTGCCCGTCTGTTGTGTGACTCTGGTAACTAGAGATCCCTCAGACCCTTTTAGTCAG
TGTGGAAAATCTCTAGCAGTACGTATAGTAGTTCATGTCATCTTATTATTCAGTATTTATAACTTGCAAA
GAAATGAATATCAGAGAGTGAGAGGAACTTGTTTATTGCAGCTTATAATGGTTACAAATAAAGCAATAGC
ATCACAAATTTCACAAATAAAGCATTTTTTTCACTGCATTCTAGTTGTGGTTTGTCCAAACTCATCAATG
TATCTTATCATGTCTGGCTCTAGCTATCCCGCCCCTAACTCCGCCCATCCCGCCCCTAACTCCGCCCAGT
TCCGCCCATTCTCCGCCCCATGGCTGACTAATTTTTTTTATTTATGCAGAGGCCGAGGCCGCCTCGGCCT
CTGAGCTATTCCAGAAGTAGTGAGGAGGCTTTTTTGGAGGCCTAGGGACGTACCCAATTCGCCCTATAGT
GAGTCGTATTACGCGCGCTCACTGGCCGTCGTTTTACAACGTCGTGACTGGGAAAACCCTGGCGTTACCC
AACTTAATCGCCTTGCAGCACATCCCCCTTTCGCCAGCTGGCGTAATAGCGAAGAGGCCCGCACCGATCG
CCCTTCCCAACAGTTGCGCAGCCTGAATGGCGAATGGG
[124 nt withheld, positions 6689-6812]
C
[91 nt withheld, positions 6814-6904]
A
[49 nt withheld, positions 6906-6954]
CCTTTGACGTTGGAGTCCACGTTCTTT
[37 nt withheld, positions 6982-7018]
ACCCTATCTCGGTCTATTCTTTTGATTTATAAGGGATTTTGCCGATTTCGGCCTATTGGTTAAAAAATGA
GCTGATTTAACAAAAATTTAACGCGAATTTTAACAAAATATTAACGCTTACAATTTAGGTGGCACTTTTC
GGGGAAATGTGCGCGGAACCCCTATTTGTTTATTTTTCTAAATACATTCAAATATGTATCCGCTCATGAG
ACAATAACCCTGATAAATGCTTCAATAATATTGAAAAAGGAAGAGTATGAGTATTCAACATTTCCGTGTC
GCCCTTATTCCCTTTTTTGCGGCATTTTGCCTTCCTGTTTTTGCTCACCCAGAAACGCTGGTGAAAGTAA
AAGATGCTGAAGATCAGTTGGGTGCACGAGTGGGTTACATCGAACTGGATCTCAACAGCGGTAAGATCCT
TGAGAGTTTTCGCCCCGAAGAACGTTTTCCAATGATGAGCACTTTTAAAGTTCTGCTATGTGGCGCGGTA
TTATCCCGTATTGACGCCGGGCAAGAGCAACTCGGTCGCCGCATACACTATTCTCAGAATGACTTGGTTG
AGTACTCACCAGTCACAGAAAAGCATCTTACGGATGGCATGACAGTAAGAGAATTATGCAGTGCTGCCAT
AACCATGAGTGATAACACTGCGGCCAACTTACTTCTGACAACGATCGGAGGACCGAAGGAGCTAACCGCT
TTTTTGCACAACATGGGGGATCATGTAACTCGCCTTGATCGTTGGGAACCGGAGCTGAATGAAGCCATAC
CAAACGACGAGCGTGACACCACGATGCCTGTAGCAATGGCAACAACGTTGCGCAAACTATTAACTGGCGA
ACTACTTACTCTAGCTTCCCGGCAACAATTAATAGACTGGATGGAGGCGGATAAAGTTGCAGGACCACTT
CTGCGCTCGGCCCTTCCGGCTGGCTGGTTTATTGCTGATAAATCTGGAGCCGGTGAGCGTGGGTCTCGCG
GTATCATTGCAGCACTGGGGCCAGATGGTAAGCCCTCCCGTATCGTAGTTATCTACACGACGGGGAGTCA
GGCAACTATGGATGAACGAAATAGACAGATCGCTGAGATAGGTGCCTCACTGATTAAGCATTGGTAACTG
TCAGACCAAGTTTACTCATATATACTTTAGATTGATTTAAAACTTCATTTTTAATTTAAAAGGATCTAGG
TGAAGATCCTTTTTGATAATCTCATGACCAAAATCCCTTAACGTGAGTTTTCGTTCCACTGAGCGTCAGA
CCCCGTAGAAAAGATCAAAGGATCTTCTTGAGATCCTTTTTTTCTGCGCGTAATCTGCTGCTTGCAAACA
AAAAAACCACCGCTACCAGCGGTGGTTTGTTTGCCGGATCAAGAGCTACCAACTCTTTTTCCGAAGGTAA
CTGGCTTCAGCAGAGCGCAGATACCAAATACTGTTCTTCTAGTGTAGCCGTAGTTAGGCCACCACTTCAA
GAACTCTGTAGCACCGCCTACATACCTCGCTCTGCTAATCCTGTTACCAGTGGCTGCTGCCAGTGGCGAT
AAGTCGTGTCTTACCGGGTTGGACTCAAGACGATAGTTACCGGATAAGGCGCAGCGGTCGGGCTGAACGG
GGGGTTCGTGCACACAGCCCAGCTTGGAGCGAACGACCTACACCGAACTGAGATACCTACAGCGTGAGCT
ATGAGAAAGCGCCACGCTTCCCGAAGGGAGAAAGGCGGACAGGTATCCGGTAAGCGGCAGGGTCGGAACA
GGAGAGCGCACGAGGGAGCTTCCAGGGGGAAACGCCTGGTATCTTTATAGTCCTGTCGGGTTTCGCCACC
TCTGACTTGAGCGTCGATTTTTGTGATGCTCGTCAGGGGGGCGGAGCCTATGGAAAAACGCCAGCAACGC
GGCCTTTTTACGGTTCCTGGCCTTTTGCTGGCCTTTTGCTCACATGTTCTTTCCTGCGTTATCCCCTGAT
TCTGTGGATAACCGTATTACCGCCTTTGAGTGAGCTGATACCGCTCGCCGCAGCCGAACGACCGAGCGCA
GCGAGTCAGTGAGCGAGGAAGCGGAAGAGCGCCCAATACGCAAACCGCCTCTCCCCGCGCGTTGGCCGAT
TCATTAATGCAGCTGGCACGACAGGTTTCCCGACTGGAAAGCGGGCAGTGAGCGCAACGCAATTAATGTG
AGTTAGCTCACTCATTAGGCACCCCAGGCTTTACACTTTATGCTTCCGGCTCGTATGTTGTGTGGAATTG
TGAGCGGATAACAATTTCACACAGGAAACAGCTATGACCATGATTACGCCAAGCGCGCAATTAACCCTCA
CTAAAGGGAACAAAAGCTGGAGCTGCAAGC
Features (pLannotate 1.2.2; 31 found; start..end, strand, type, name):
      5..231     +  promoter       RSV promoter: Rous sarcoma virus enhancer/promoter
    232..412     +  LTR            5' LTR (truncated): truncated 5' long terminal repeat (LTR) from HIV-1
    459..584     +  misc_feature   HIV-1 Ψ: packaging signal of human immunodeficiency virus type 1
    568..931     +  CDS            HIV-1 gag (fragment): gag protein from human immunodeficiency virus 1; gag
   1077..1310    +  misc_feature   RRE: The Rev response element (RRE) of HIV-1 allows for Rev-dependent mRNA export from the nucleus to the cytoplasm.
   1687..1713    +  CDS            Rev (fragment): human immunodeficiency virus 1 (HIV-1) Rev protein; rev; enhances nuclear export of unspliced and incompletely spliced viral mRNAs
   1720..1743    +  promoter       SV40 promoter (fragment): SV40 early promoter
   1744..1815    +  promoter       SV40 promoter (fragment): SV40 enhancer and early promoter
   1839..1974    +  rep_origin     SV40 ori: SV40 origin of replication
   2020..2616    +  CDS            PuroR (fragment): puromycin N-acetyltransferase; pac from Streptomyces; confers resistance to puromycin
   2665..2782    +  misc_feature   cPPT/CTS: central polypurine tract and central termination sequence of HIV-1
   2847..2913    +  CDS            small t antigen (fragment): SV40 (simian virus 40) small t antigen
   2920..4098    +  promoter       EF-1α promoter: strong constitutive promoter for human elongation factor EF-1α
   4115..4753    +  CDS            GFI1B (fragment): GFI1B_HUMAN - Experimental evidence at protein level: Swiss-Prot protein existence level 1. Essential proto-oncogenic transcriptional regulator necessary for development and differentiation of erythroid and megakaryocytic lineages. Component of a RCOR-GFI-KDM1A-HDAC complex that suppresses, via histone deacetylase (HDAC) recruitment, a number of genes implicated in multilineage blood cell development and controls hematopoietic differentiation. Transcriptional repressor or activator depending on both promoter and cell type context; represses promoter activity of SOCS1 and SOCS3 and thus, may re
   5120..5173    +  promoter       U6 promoter (fragment): RNA polymerase III promoter for human U6 snRNA
   5215..5803    +  misc_feature   WPRE: woodchuck hepatitis virus posttranscriptional regulatory element
   5854..5873    +  misc_feature   cPPT/CTS (fragment): central polypurine tract and central termination sequence of HIV-1
   5875..6108    +  LTR            3' LTR (ΔU3): self-inactivating 3' long terminal repeat (LTR) from HIV-1
   6186..6307    +  polyA_signal   SV40 poly(A) signal: SV40 polyadenylation signal
   6347..6482    +  rep_origin     SV40 ori: SV40 origin of replication
   6503..6521    -  promoter       T7 promoter: promoter for bacteriophage T7 RNA polymerase
   6529..6684    +  CDS            lacZα (fragment): LacZα fragment of β-galactosidase; lacZ fragment
   6689..7117    +  rep_origin     f1 ori (sequence partly withheld): f1 bacteriophage origin of replication; arrow indicates direction of (+) strand synthesis
   7170..7274    +  promoter       AmpR promoter: bla
   7275..8135    +  CDS            AmpR: β-lactamase; bla; confers resistance to ampicillin, carbenicillin, and related antibiotics
   8306..8894    +  rep_origin     ori: high-copy-number ColE1/pMB1/pBR322/pUC origin of replication
   9077..9169    +  CDS            lacI (fragment): lac repressor; lacI; The lac repressor binds to the lac operator to inhibit transcription in E. coli. This inhibition can be relieved by adding lactose or isopropyl-β-D-thiogalactopyranoside (IPTG).
   9182..9203    +  protein_bind   CAP binding site: CAP binding activates transcription in the presence of cAMP. E. coli catabolite activator protein
   9218..9248    +  promoter       lac promoter: promoter for the E. coli lac operon
   9256..9272    +  protein_bind   lac operator: The lac repressor binds to the lac operator to inhibit transcription in E. coli. This inhibition can be relieved by adding lactose or isopropyl-β-D-thiogalactopyranoside (IPTG). lac repressor encoded by lacI
   9317..9335    +  promoter       T3 promoter: promoter for bacteriophage T3 RNA polymerase
