[The description below was written by a language model from this plasmid's Addgene catalogue record and pLannotate feature annotations shown in this document.]
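Description:
TFORF0975 is a lentiviral mammalian expression plasmid built on the pLX_TRC317 backbone. It carries the human transcription factor GFI1B as an open reading frame paired with a unique 24-bp barcode. It is propagated in E. coli through a high-copy ColE1/pUC-type origin with ampicillin selection (AmpR under its own bla promoter). An f1 origin and leftover lac/lacZα cloning-vector sequences are also present. The depositor warns that the plasmid can recombine, a known problem with repeat-containing lentiviral backbones.

The viral portion has a third-generation, self-inactivating layout. An RSV promoter drives a truncated HIV-1 5' LTR, followed by the Ψ packaging signal with a gag fragment, the RRE for Rev-dependent nuclear export, a cPPT/CTS, and a ΔU3 3' LTR, with an SV40 poly(A) signal downstream. Between the LTRs there are two expression units. An SV40 early promoter drives puromycin N-acetyltransferase for selecting transduced cells, and a strong constitutive EF-1α promoter drives the GFI1B ORF. A WPRE downstream of the ORF enhances transcript stability and expression.

The annotation tool matched only part of the stated 1,094-bp insert to GFI1B, and it does not annotate the barcode, so the barcode's exact position is not given in the feature table. A short U6 promoter fragment lies between the ORF and the WPRE.

GFI1B is a zinc-finger transcriptional regulator involved in erythroid and megakaryocytic differentiation. The construct belongs to a barcoded transcription factor ORF collection for overexpression, where the barcodes identify which factor each cell received in pooled screens such as directed differentiation studies.
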