Addgene plasmid #142222: TFORF0975
Purpose: Lentiviral vector for overexpressing transcription factor ORFs with unique 24-bp barcodes. Barcodes facilitate identification of transcription factors in pooled screens.
Depositing lab: Feng Zhang. Depositing organization: Broad Institute. Publication: A transcription factor atlas of directed differentiation. Joung J, Ma S, Tay T, Geiger-Schuller KR, Kirchgatterer PC, Verdine VK, Guo B, Arias-Garcia MA, Allen WE, Singh A, Kuksenko O, Abudayyeh OO, Gootenberg JS, Fu Z, Macrae RK, Buenrostro JD, Regev A, Zhang F. Cell. 2023 Jan 5;186(1):209-229.e26. doi: 10.1016/j.cell.2022.11.026. PubMed 36608654.
Backbone
  Vector backbone: pLX_TRC317
  Backbone manufacturer: Broad Institute Genetic Perturbation Platform
  Backbone size w/o insert (bp): 8264
  Vector type: Mammalian Expression, Lentiviral
  Selectable markers: Puromycin
Growth in bacteria
  Bacterial resistance: Ampicillin, 100 μg/mL
  Growth temperature: 37°C
  Growth strain: NEB Stable
  Copy number: High Copy
Gene/Insert
  Gene/Insert name: GFI1B
  Species: H. sapiens (human)
  Insert size (bp): 1094
  Entrez Gene: GFI1B (a.k.a. BDPLT17, ZNF163B)
  Promoter: EF1a
  Cloning method: Unknown
  Sequencing primers: 5′ GGGTGGAGACTGAAGTTAGGCCAG; 3′ CACATAGCGTAAAAGGAGCAACATAG
Terms and licenses: Academic/Nonprofit Terms; Industry Terms: Not Available to Industry
Depositor comments: NM_004188,XM_011519070,ENST00000339463,ENST00000372122 . The transcription factor ORF portion of this plasmid was synthesized by Genewiz. Please test multiple small colonies in case of plasmid recombination. To make this collection available in a timely manner, a portion of this collection was not fully sequenced by Addgene. If an Addgene verified full plasmid sequence is not available, please contact us prior to placing an order to request the full sequence.
How to cite: TFORF0975 was a gift from Feng Zhang (Addgene plasmid # 142222 ; http://n2t.net/addgene:142222 ; RRID:Addgene_142222)
