>Addgene plasmid #142222 | TFORF0975 | depositor partial sequence | sequence record 278804 | Insert
ACCGCCACCATGCCACGCTCCTTCCTGGTGAAGAGCAAGAAGGCTCACACCTACCACCAGCCCCGTGTGC
AGGAAGATGAACCGCTCTGGCCTCCTGCCCTTACCCCGGTGCCCAGAGACCAGGCTCCAAGCAACAGCCC
TGTCCTTAGCACTCTATTCCCAAACCAGTGCCTGGACTGGACCAACCTCAAACGAGAGCCGGAGCTGGAG
CAGGACCAGAACTTGGCCAGGATGGCCCCGGCACCAGAGGGCCCCATTGTGCTGTCCCGACCCCAGGATG
GGGACTCTCCACTGTCCGACTCACCCCCATTCTACAAGCCTAGCTTCTCCTGGGACACCTTGGCCACAAC
CTATGGCCACAGCTACCGGCAGGCCCCCTCCACCATGCAGTCAGCCTTCCTGGAGCACTCCGTCAGCCTG
TACGGCAGTCCTCTTGTGCCCAGCACTGAGCCCGCCTTGGACTTCAGCCTCCGCTACTCCCCAGGCATGG
ATGCGTACCACTGTGTGAAGTGCAACAAGGTCTTCTCCACCCCTCACGGGCTCGAAGTGCATGTGCGACG
CTCCCATAGTGGGACCCGGCCCTTCGCCTGTGACATCTGCGGCAAAACCTTCGGCCACGCTGTGAGCCTG
GAGCAGCACACGCACGTCCACTCCCAGGAGCGCAGCTTCGAGTGCCGCATGTGCGGCAAGGCCTTCAAGC
GCTCGTCCACGCTGTCCACCCACCTGCTCATCCACTCAGACACGCGGCCCTACCCCTGCCAGTTCTGCGG
CAAGCGTTTCCACCAGAAGTCCGACATGAAGAAGCACACCTACATCCACACAGGTGAGAAGCCGCACAAG
TGCCAGGTGTGCGGAAAGGCCTTCAGCCAGAGCTCCAACCTCATCACCCACAGCCGCAAGCACACAGGCT
TCAAGCCCTTCAGCTGTGAGCTGTGCACCAAAGGCTTCCAGCGCAAGGTGGACCTGCGGCGGCACCGCGA
GAGCCAGCACAATCTCAAGTAGTAATGAACTAGTCCGTAACTTGAAAGTATTTCGATTTCTTGGCTTTAT
ATATCTTGTGGAAAGGACGACACCCGGGAGCTCGGATTCGTAGT
