>Addgene plasmid #142222 | TFORF0975 | depositor partial sequence | sequence record 278805 | Barcode
CACCCGGGAGCTCGGATTCGTAGT
